>Addgene plasmid #248746 | pEM664 | addgene full sequence | sequence record 496324 | Addgene NGS Result
CAATTGGGCTACCTTTTTTTTGTTTTGTTTGCAATGGTTAATCTATTGTTAAAATTTAAAGTTTCACTTG
AACTTTCAAATAATGTTCTTATATTTGCAGTGTCGAAAGAAACAAAGTAGGACTGATCACACAACATTTA
AAAAATAACATTATGAAAGCACTCGAAAAGAGATTCAAAGGTAATATTAACAATAATTTATTTTCAATGG
ATAGCACCGAGGCAGTGATCAAGGAGTTCATGCGGTTCAAGGTGCACATGGAGGGCTCCATGAACGGCCA
CGAGTTCGAGATCGAGGGCGAGGGCGAGGGCCGCCCCTACGAGGGCACCCAGACCGCCAAGCTGAAGGTG
ACCAAGGGTGGCCCCCTGCCCTTCTCCTGGGACATCCTGTCCCCTCAGTTCATGTACGGCTCCAGGGCCT
TCATCAAGCACCCCGCCGACATCCCCGACTACTGGAAGCAGTCCTTCCCCGAGGGCTTCAAGTGGGAGCG
CGTGATGATCTTCGAGGACGGCGGCACCGTGTCCGTGACCCAGGACACCTCCCTGGAGGACGGCACCCTG
ATCTACAAGGTGAAGCTCCGCGGCGGCAACTTCCCTCCTGACGGCCCCGTAATGCAGAAGAGGACAATGG
GCTGGGAAGCATCCACCGAGCGGTTGTACCCCGAGGACGTCGTGCTGAAGGGCGACATTAAGATGGCCCT
GCGCCTGAAGGACGGCGGCCGCTACCTGGCGGACTTCAAGACCACCTACAAGGCCAAGAAGCCCGTGCAG
ATGCCCGGCGCCTTCAACATCGACCGCAAGTTGGACATCACCTCCCACAACGAGGACTACACCGTGGTGG
AACAGTACGAACGCTCCGTGGCCCGCCACTCCACCGGCGGCTCCGGTGGCTCCTAATAAATCCTAGCTGA
TTAGCTCGAGAAGGCCATCCTGACGGATGGCCTTTTTTTTGTATGGGGACTCTGAGAACCCTACCTTTCA
AACCCCGAGGCAGCATCCATTGCCTGAAAAATAACCAGAACCGAGTAGCGGTCTTGTGCATAAAGCATAC
TTTGCAGTTCTGACAGCTTTTCGATATTTTGGGCTAACTGTTCTTTGGCATCCTGTTTGGACATATCAGC
AGTAAATGAGGGATTGAAATCGGATACATGATGTTCCTTCCCCGGTTTGGCTGTAAGCTCTTTTAAGACT
TCTTTTTTCATTGTTGTATAATTAGGTTGTTATAGGTATATAACAGTTGAATAAAGAAATCAGTTCTTGC
CAAATTAAGAGCGTTGAATAGTAATTCCCCAATTATGTATCAACAGATTCTACATAATTCCACACTAATT
CCACAATTATATTTATATTGTCTGCTGTTTATATGTTTGATTATCAGTTATATATGGCGGAGTGAAACGT
TTGGCATCTGCTTTGCTATATATTAAGTACAAGAAACAATAGTTCTATTATTCACACTTAAAAAATTACG
ATTATGGTGAATGTGAAACCAGTAACGTTATACGATGTCGCAGAGTATGCCGGTGTCTCTTATCAGACCG
TTTCCCGCGTGGTGAACCAGGCCAGCCACGTTTCTGCGAAAACGCGGGAAAAAGTGGAAGCGGCGATGGC
GGAGCTGAATTACATTCCCAACCGCGTGGCACAACAACTGGCGGGCAAACAGTCGTTGCTGATTGGCGTT
GCCACCTCCAGTCTGGCCCTGCACGCGCCGTCGCAAATTGTCGCGGCGATTAAATCTCGCGCCGATCAAC
TGGGTGCCAGCGTGGTGGTGTCGATGGTAGAACGAAGCGGCGTCGAAGCCTGTAAAGCGGCGGTGCACAA
TCTTCTCGCGCAACGCGTCAGTGGGCTGATCATTAACTATCCGCTGGATGACCAGGATGCCATTGCTGTG
GAAGCTGCCTGCACTAATGTTCCGGCGTTATTTCTTGATGTCTCTGACCAGACACCCATCAACAGTATTA
TTTTCTCCCATGAAGACGGTACGCGACTGGGCGTGGAGCATCTGGTCGCATTGGGTCACCAGCAAATCGC
GCTGTTAGCGGGCCCATTAAGTTCTGTCTCGGCGCGTCTGCGTCTGGCTGGCTGGCATAAATATCTCACT
CGCAATCAAATTCAGCCGATAGCGGAACGGGAAGGCGACTGGAGTGCCATGTCCGGTTTTCAACAAACCA
TGCAAATGCTGAATGAGGGCATCGTTCCCACTGCGATGCTGGTTGCCAACGATCAGATGGCGCTGGGCGC
AATGCGCGCCATTACCGAGTCCGGGCTGCGCGTTGGTGCGGATATCTCGGTAGTGGGATACGACGATACC
GAAGACAGCTCATGTTATATCCCGCCGTTAACCACCATCAAACAGGATTTTCGCCTGCTGGGGCAAACCA
GCGTGGACCGCTTGCTGCAACTCTCTCAGGGCCAGGCGGTGAAGGGCAATCAGCTGTTGCCAGTTTCACT
GGTGAAAAGAAAAACCACCCTGGCGCCCAATACGCAAACCGCCTCTCCCCGCGCGTTGGCCGATTCATTA
ATGCAGCTGGCACGACAGGTTTCCCGACTGGAAGAGACGTAAGTGGAGTGACCTTAAATCAAGGACGATA
TTAATCGGAAGGAGTATTCAACGTGATGAAGTCGCAGGGTTGACGTGGGACGTCTCTGATCGGATCTCCA
GGCATATAAAACGAAAGGCTCAGTCGAAAGACTGGGCCTTTCGTTTTATCTGTTGTTTGTCGGTGAACGC
TCTCCTGAGTAGGACAAATCCCAAAGCACTGCTCGCTTTGTTAAGGGTATTCGAGCATTACCTCATACTT
TGGATTTTTTTTTGTTTTGTTTGCAATGGTTAATCTATTGTTAATTGTGAGCGGATAACAAGAACTTTCA
AATAATGTTCTTATATTTGCAGTGTCGAAAGAAACAAAGTAGGATCACACAACATTTAAAAAATAACATT
ATGAAAGCACTCGAAAAGAGATTCAAAGGTAATATTAACAATAATTTATTTTCAATGGTGAGCAAGGGCG
AGGAGCTGTTCACCGGGGTGGTGCCCATCCTGGTCGAGCTGGACGGCGACGTAAACGGCCACAAGTTCAG
CGTCCGCGGCGAGGGCGAGGGCGATGCCACCAACGGCAAGCTGACCCTGAAGTTCATCTGCACCACCGGC
AAGCTGCCCGTGCCCTGGCCCACCCTCGTGACCACCTTAGGCTACGGCGTGGCCTGCTTCGCCCGCTACC
CCGACCACATGAAGCAGCACGACTTCTTCAAGTCCGCCATGCCCGAAGGCTACGTCCAGGAGCGCACCAT
CTCTTTCAAGGACGACGGTACCTACAAGACCCGCGCCGAGGTGAAGTTCGAGGGCGACACCCTGGTGAAC
CGCATCGTGCTGAAGGGCATCGACTTCAAGGAGGACGGCAACATCCTGGGGCACAAGCTGGAGTACAACT
TCAACAGCCACAAGGTCTATATCACGGCCGACAAGCAGAAGAACGGCATCAAGGCTAACTTCAAGACCCG
CCACAACGTTGAGGACGGCGGCGTGCAGCTCGCCGACCACTACCAGCAGAACACCCCCATCGGCGACGGC
CCCGTGCTGCTGCCCGACAACCACTACCTGAGCCATCAGTCCAAGCTGAGCAAAGACCCCAACGAGAAGC
GCGATCACATGGTCCTGAAGGAGAGGGTGACCGCCGCCGGGATTACACATGACATGGACGAGCTGTACAA
GTAATAGCGTTCAGCTCGACTGTGAGAAGGCCATCCTGACGGATGGCCTTTTTTTTTCGTTATAACTAGT
TGCGTTCCTAGCCGCTACTAGTGTAATTGCCTATCTTCCAGTGATGGAACAGCATTTGTGCATTGGCTGC
AACAATCAGCCTTACTTGTGCCTGTTCTATTTCCGAACCGACCGCTTGTATGAATGCATCAAAATTCGTT
TTCTCTACGTTGGATTCCTTGTTGCTCATATTGTGATGATAATTTCTACAAATATAGTCATTGGTAACTA
TCTATGAAACTGTTTGATACTTTTATAGTTGATTAAACTTGTTCATGGCATTTGCCTTAATATCATCCGC
TATGTCAATGTAGGGTTTCATAGCTTTGTAGTCGCTGTGTCCCGTCCATTTCATGACCACCTGTGCCGGG
ATTCCGAGAGCCAGCGCATTGCAGATGAATGTCCTTTTTCCTGCATGGGTACTGAGCAAAGCGTATTTGT
GTGTGACTTCATCAATACGTTCATTTCCCTTGTAGTAGGTTTCCCGTACAGGCTCGTTGATTTCTGCCAG
TTCGCCCAGCTCTTTCAGGTAATCGTTCATCTTCTGGTTGCTGATGACGGGCAGAGCCATGTAATTCTCG
AAATGGATGTCCTTGTATTTGTCCAGTATGGCTTTGCTGTATTTGTTCAGTTCAATCGTCAGGCTGTCGG
CAGTCTTGACTGTGGTTATTTCGATGTGGTCGGACTTCACATCGCTTCTTTTCAGATTGCGAACATCCGA
ATACCGCAAACTCGTAAAGCAGCAGAACAGGAAAACATCACGCACACGTTCCAGGTATTGCTTATCCTTG
GGTATCTGGTAGTCTTTCAGCTTGTTCAGTTCATCCCAAGTCAGGAAGATTACTTTTTTCGAGGTGGTTT
TCAGTTTCGGTTTGAACGTATCGTATGCAATGTTCTGATGATGTCCTTTCTTGAAGCTCCAGCGCAGGAA
CCATTTGAGGAATCCCATTTGCTTGCCGATGGTGCTGTTTCTCATATCCTTGGTGTCACGCAGGAAGTTG
ACGTATTCGTTCAATCCAAACTCGTTGAAATAGTTGAACGTTGCATCCTCCTTGAACTCTTTGAGGTGGT
TCCTCACTGCTGCAAATTTTTCATAGGTGGATGCCGTCCAGTTATTCTGGTTACCGCACTCTTTTACAAA
CTCATCGAACACCTCCCAAAAGCTGACAGGGGCTTCTTCCGGCTGTTCTTCACTGGTGTCTTTCATTCTC
ATGTTGAAAGCTTCCTTCAACTGTTGGGTCGTTGGCATGACCTCCTGCACCTCAAATTCCTTGAAAATAT
TCTGGATTTCGGCATAGTATTTCAGCAAGTCCGTATTGATTTCGGCTGCACTTTGCTTTAGCTTGTTGGT
ACATCCGTTCTTTACCCGCTGCTTATCTGCATCCCATTTGGCTACGTCAATCCGGTAGCCCGTTGTAAAC
TCGATACGTTGGCTGGCAAAGATGACACGCATACGGATGGGTACGTTCTCTACGATTGGCACACCGTTCT
TTTTCCGGCTCTCCAATGCAAAAATGATGTTGCGCTTGATATTCATAATTGGGTGCGTTTGAAATTCTAC
ACCCAAATATACACCCAATTATTGAGATAGCAAAAGACATTTAGAAACATTTACTTTTACTCTATATTGT
AATTTACACTTGATTATCAGTCGTTTGCAGTTTTATGATATTCTGTGAAAGTATAAGTTCGAGAGCCTGT
CTCTCCGCAAAAAACGCTGAAAATCAGCAGATTGCAAAACAAACACCCTGTTTTACACCCAAGAATGTAA
AGTCGGGTGTTTTTGTTTTATTTAAGATAATACAACCACTACATAATAAAAGAGTAGCGATATTAAAAGA
ATCCGATGAGAAAAGACTAATATTTATCTATCCATTCAGTTTGATTTCTCAGGACTTTACATCGTCCTGA
AAGTATTTGTTGGTACCGGTACCGAGGACGCGACAGCTGCAGACGCGTTATGAGTAAACTTGGTCTGACA
GTTACCAATGCTTAATCAGTGAGGCACCTATCTCAGCGATCTGTCTATTTCGTTCATCCATAGTTGCCTG
ACTCCCCGTCGTGTAGATAACTACGATACGGGAGGGCTTACCATCTGGCCCCAGTGCTGCAATGATACCG
CGGGACCCACGCTCACCGGCTCCAGATTTATCAGCAATAAACCAGCCAGCCGGAAGGGCCGAGCGCAGAA
GTGGTCCTGCAACTTTATCCGCCTCCATCCAGTCTATTAATTGTTGCCGGGAAGCTAGAGTAAGTAGTTC
GCCAGTTAATAGTTTGCGCAACGTTGTTGCCATTGCTACAGGCATCGTGGTGTCACGCTCGTCGTTTGGT
ATGGCTTCATTCAGCTCCGGTTCCCAACGATCAAGGCGAGTTACATGATCCCCCATGTTGTGCAAAAAAG
CGGTTAGCTCCTTCGGTCCTCCGATCGTTGTCAGAAGTAAGTTGGCCGCAGTGTTATCACTCATGGTTAT
GGCAGCACTGCATAATTCTCTTACTGTCATGCCATCCGTAAGATGCTTTTCTGTGACTGGTGAGTACTCA
ACCAAGTCATTCTGAGAATAGTGTATGCGGCGACCGAGTTGCTCTTGCCCGGCGTCAATACGGGATAATA
CCGCGCCACATAGCAGAACTTTAAAAGTGCTCATCATTGGAAAACGTTCTTCGGGGCGAAAACTCTCAAG
GATCTTACCGCTGTTGAGATCCAGTTCGATGTAACCCACTCGTGCACCCAACTGATCTTCAGCATCTTTT
ACTTTCACCAGCGTTTCTGGGTGAGCAAAAACAGGAAGGCAAAATGCCGCAAAAAAGGGAATAAGGGCGA
CACGGAAATGTTGAATACTCATACTCTTCCTTTTTCAATCATGGCCGCGGGATTAAAAGTCGGGGATTGG
TGAACAAAAAGGTGTTTCTCTCTTTAAGAGAAATATCGTTTTGCTAAACAGTTGATATTGAGGTATCATT
TTATCGTAAAAGACATTTTTGCTCAACAATTGCTTGACGGAAATCAACAAATTTTAGCATTTTGTAAAAA
AGTCGCTATATAATTTGGTGAATTGGAGTTATTTTCATATTTTTGCATCCCGAAGAGTTTCTCTTAAAGA
GAGAAACATCTTTTGCATACCTTTTCCGACCGAATTTTTATGTCGTAAAGAGGGGCTTTGCAGGGGGTGG
ACTCAGAAAGATGAGAATAGATGACTATTGTAGTTGAAACACATAGAAAGTTGCTGATATACAGACCGAT
ACGCATATCGGGATGAACCATGAGTACGTTCTTTTCTCAAAAAACATAAATATTCGAAAAGAGATGCAAT
AAATTAAGGAGAGGTTATAATGAACAAAGTAAATATAAAAGATAGTCAAAATTTTATTACTTCAAAATAT
CACATAGAAAAAATAATGAATTGCATAAGTTTAGATGAAAAAGATAACATCTTTGAAATAGGTGCAGGGA
AAGGTCATTTTACTGCTGGATTGGTAAAGAGATGTAATTTTGTAACGGCGATAGAAATTGATTCTAAATT
ATGTGAGGTAACTCGTAATAAGCTCTTAAATTATCCTAACTATCAAATAGTAAATGATGATATACTGAAA
TTTACATTTCCTAGCCACAATCCATATAAAATATTTGGCAACATACCTTACAACATAAGCACAAATATAA
TTCGAAAAATTGTTTTTGAAAGTTCAGCCACAATAAGTTATTTAATAGTGGAATATGGTTTTGCTAAAAT
GTTATTAGATACAAACAGATCACTAGCATTGCTGTTAATGGCAGAGGTAGATATTTCTATATTAGCAAAA
ATTCCTAGGTATTATTTCCATCCAAAACCTAAAGTGGATAGCACATTAATTGTATTAAAAAGAAAGCCAG
CAAAAATGGCATTTAAAGAGAGAAAAAAATATGAAACTTTTGTAATGAAATGGGTTAACAAAGAGTACGA
AAAACTGTTTACAAAAAATCAATTTAATAAAGCTTTAAAACATGCGAGAATATATGATATAAACAATATT
AGTTTCGAACAATTTGTATCGCTATTTAATAGTTATAAAATATTTAACGGCTAAAAACAATAGGCCACAT
GCAACTGTAAATGTTTACGCGGGTACCGACACCGCGGTGGAGGGGAATTCCCATGTCAGCCGTTAAGTGT
TCCTGTGTCACTCAAAATTGCTTTGAGAGGCTCTAAGGGCTTCTCAGTGCGTTACATCCCTGGCTTGTTG
TCCACAACCGTTAAACCTTAAAAGCTTTAAAAGCCTTATATATTCTTTTTTTTCTTATAAAACTTAAAAC
CTTAGAGGCTATTTAAGTTGCTGATTTATATTAATTTTATTGTTCAAACATGAGAGCTTAGTACGTGAAA
CATGAGAGCTTAGTACGTTAGCCATGAGAGCTTAGTACGTTAGCCATGAGGGTTTAGTTCGTTAAACATG
AGAGCTTAGTACGTTAAACATGAGAGCTTAGTACGTGAAACATGAGAGCTTAGTACGTACTATCAACAGG
TTGAACTGCTGATCTTCAGATCCTCTACGCCGGACGCATCGTGGCCGGATCAATTCCGTTTTCCGCTGCA
TAACCCTGCTTCGGGGTCATTATAGCGATTTTTTCGGTATATCCATCCTTTTTCGCACGATATACAGGAT
TTTGCCAAAGGGTTCGTGTAGACTTTCCTTGGTGTATCCAACGGCGTCAGCCGGGCAGGATAGGTGAAGT
AGGCCCACCCGCGAGCGGGTGTTCCTTCTTCACTGTCCCTTATTCGCACCTGGCGGTGCTCAACGGGAAT
CCTGCTCTGCGAGGCTGGCCGGCTACCGCCGGCGTAACAGATGAGGGCAAGCGGATGGCTGATGAAACCA
AGCCAACCAGGAAGGGCAGCCCACCTATCACGGAATTGATCCCCCTCGAATTGGAATTCTAGCCTGGAAT
AGGGAAGCACCACATCACC
Features (pLannotate 1.2.2; 14 found; start..end, strand, type, name):
    207..877     +  CDS            mScarlet-2I (fragment): mScarlet-I derivative in which the N- and C-termini have been modified to reduce cytotoxicity (Valbuena et al., 2020) preserves the original mammalian codon optimization
    919..946     +  terminator     rrnB T2 terminator: transcription terminator T2 from the E. coli rrnB gene
    989..1111    -  CDS            PK21_RHOPA (fragment): Experimental evidence at protein level: Swiss-Prot protein existence level 1. Uses inorganic polyphosphate (polyP) as a donor to convert ADP to ATP. From Rhodopseudomonas palustris (strain ATCC BAA-98 / CGA009).
   1483..2553    +  CDS            lacI: lac repressor; lacI; The lac repressor binds to the lac operator to inhibit transcription in E. coli. This inhibition can be relieved by adding lactose or isopropyl-β-D-thiogalactopyranoside (IPTG).
   2668..2749    +  terminator     rrnB T1 terminator: Escherichia coli rrnB; transcription terminator T1 from the E. coli rrnB gene
   2845..2861    +  protein_bind   lac operator: The lac repressor binds to the lac operator to inhibit transcription in E. coli. This inhibition can be relieved by adding lactose or isopropyl-β-D-thiogalactopyranoside (IPTG). lac repressor encoded by lacI
   2995..3714    +  CDS            mGreenLantern: monomeric GFP derivative that displays exceptionally high brightness in cells (Campbell et al., 2020)
   3735..3762    +  terminator     rrnB T2 terminator: transcription terminator T2 from the E. coli rrnB gene
   5742..6602    -  CDS            AmpR: β-lactamase; bla; confers resistance to ampicillin, carbenicillin, and related antibiotics
   6603..6619    -  promoter       AmpR promoter (fragment): bla
   7090..7818    +  CDS            ermC': ERM_BACIU - Experimental evidence at protein level: Swiss-Prot protein existence level 1. This protein produces a dimethylation of the adenine residue at position 2085 in 23S rRNA, resulting in reduced affinity between ribosomes and macrolide-lincosamide-streptogramin B antibiotics. From Bacillus subtilis.
   7894..8282    -  rep_origin     R6K γ ori: γ replication origin from E. coli plasmid R6K; requires the R6K initiator protein pi for replication
   8453..8562    +  oriT           oriT: incP origin of transfer
   8595..8640    +  CDS            traJ (fragment): oriT-recognizing protein; traJ
