[The description below was written by a language model from this plasmid's Addgene catalogue record and pLannotate feature annotations shown in this document.]
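Description:
pEM664 is a low-copy, integrative Bacteroides plasmid built on the pNBU2 backbone by Golden Gate assembly, carrying a synthetic three-unit biosensor circuit. It is maintained in E. coli through the R6K γ origin, which only functions when the pi initiator protein is supplied, consistent with the pir-type propagation strain listed in the record. Selection in E. coli is by ampicillin (AmpR, β-lactamase). The annotated incP oriT, with an adjacent traJ fragment, allows conjugative transfer into a recipient. An erm-family rRNA methyltransferase gene, detected as ermC', would provide macrolide-lincosamide resistance for selection there. pNBU2 vectors normally insert into the Bacteroides chromosome using an NBU2 integrase. No integrase or attachment site is annotated, although roughly 2 kb between the circuit and AmpR is left unannotated.

According to the insert name, the first unit uses the PBfP1E6 promoter and the RBS1PLP ribosome binding site to express the red fluorescent protein mScarlet-I3 (matched by the annotation software as an mScarlet-I derivative fragment), presumably as a reference signal. The second unit places the lac repressor LacI under PBT0779, the sensing promoter named in the stated purpose. The third unit drives the bright green reporter mGreenLantern from pLacI25, a LacI-regulated promoter, in line with the lac operator found just upstream. Because PBT0779 activity produces the repressor, the arrangement should act as an inverter, with green output falling as the sensor promoter turns on. Each unit ends in an rrnB terminator. A short hit to a polyphosphate kinase upstream of lacI is probably a spurious match within the promoter region. The construct belongs to a Bacteroides synthetic biology toolkit developed toward an in vivo malabsorption biosensor; the record does not state what signal PBT0779 responds to.
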