Addgene plasmid #248746: pEM664
Purpose: PBT0779 biosensor circuit (pLacI25 version) in pNBU2 integrative Bacteroides plasmid
Depositing lab: Carolina Tropini. Depositing organization: University of British Columbia. Publication: A Bacteroides synthetic biology toolkit to build an in vivo malabsorption biosensor. McCallum G, Burckhardt JC, He J, Hong A, Potvin-Trottier L, Tropini C. Cell. 2026 Feb 19;189(4):1245-1261.e21. doi: 10.1016/j.cell.2025.12.052. Epub 2026 Jan 28. PubMed 41610848.
Backbone
  Vector backbone: pNBU2
  Vector type: Bacterial Expression
Growth in bacteria
  Bacterial resistance: Ampicillin, 100 μg/mL
  Growth temperature: 37°C
  Growth strain: Invitrogen One Shot PIR2 Chemically Competent
  Copy number: Low Copy
Gene/Insert
  Gene/Insert name: PBfP1E6-RBS1PLP-mScarletI3-rrnBT2-PBT0779-LacI-rrnBT2-pLacI25-RBS1PLP-mGL-rrnBT2
  Species: Synthetic
  Cloning method: Golden Gate
Terms and licenses: Academic/Nonprofit Terms; Industry Terms: Not Available to Industry
How to cite: pEM664 was a gift from Carolina Tropini (Addgene plasmid # 248746 ; http://n2t.net/addgene:248746 ; RRID:Addgene_248746)
